>Addgene plasmid #216322 | pAAV-3xsgMyo7b-CMV-5’dCas9-SDS-BD10-SV40pA | addgene full sequence | sequence record 426614 | Addgene NGS Result
AGCGCCCAATACGCAAACCGCCTCTCCCCGCGCGTTGGCCGATTCATTAATGCAGCTGGCACGACAGGTT
TCCCGACTGGAAAGCGGGCAGTGAGCGCAACGCAATTAATGTGAGTTAGCTCACTCATTAGGCACCCCAG
GCTTTACACTTTATGCTTCCGGCTCGTATGTTGTGTGGAATTGTGAGCGGATAACAATTTCACACAGGAA
ACAGCTATGACCATGATTACGCCAGATTTAATTAAGGCCTTAATTAGGCTGCGCGCTCGCTCGCTCACTG
AGGCCGCCCGGGCAAAGCCCGGGCGTCGGGCGACCTTTGGTCGCCCGGCCTCAGTGAGCGAGCGAGCGCG
CAGAGAGGGAGTGGCCAACTCCATCACTAGGGGTTCCTTGTAGTTAATGATTAACCCGCCATGCTACTTA
TCTACGTAGCCATGCTCTAGGAAGATCGGAATTCGCCCTTAAGGGCGCGCCGTTTAAACGAGGGCCTATT
TCCCATGATTCCTTCATATTTGCATATACGATACAAGGCTGTTAGAGAGATAATTGGAATTAATTTGACT
GTAAACACAAAGATATTAGTACAAAATACGTGACGTAGAAAGTAATAATTTCTTGGGTAGTTTGCAGTTT
TAAAATTATGTTTTAAAATGGACTATCATATGCTTACCGTAACTTGAAAGTATTTCGATTTCTTGGCTTT
ATATATCTTGTGGAAAGGACGAAACACCGAGACTCCAAGAACGCCAGTCGTTTTAGAGCTAGAAATAGCA
AGTTAAAATAAGGCTAGTCCGTTATCAACTTGAAAAAGTGGCACCGAGTCGGTGCTTTTTTTGTATACGA
GGGCCTATTTCCCATGATTCCTTCATATTTGCATATACGATACAAGGCTGTTAGAGAGATAATTGGAATT
AATTTGACTGTAAACACAAAGATATTAGTACAAAATACGTGACGTAGAAAGTAATAATTTCTTGGGTAGT
TTGCAGTTTTAAAATTATGTTTTAAAATGGACTATCATATGCTTACCGTAACTTGAAAGTATTTCGATTT
CTTGGCTTTATATATCTTGTGGAAAGGACGAAACACCGGGGCACCATTAACCACTGCTGTTTTAGAGCTA
GAAATAGCAAGTTAAAATAAGGCTAGTCCGTTATCAACTTGAAAAAGTGGCACCGAGTCGGTGCTTTTTT
TGTTAACGAGGGCCTATTTCCCATGATTCCTTCATATTTGCATATACGATACAAGGCTGTTAGAGAGATA
ATTGGAATTAATTTGACTGTAAACACAAAGATATTAGTACAAAATACGTGACGTAGAAAGTAATAATTTC
TTGGGTAGTTTGCAGTTTTAAAATTATGTTTTAAAATGGACTATCATATGCTTACCGTAACTTGAAAGTA
TTTCGATTTCTTGGCTTTATATATCTTGTGGAAAGGACGAAACACCGGGAAGGGCTCCAAGCGGAACGTT
TTAGAGCTAGAAATAGCAAGTTAAAATAAGGCTAGTCCGTTATCAACTTGAAAAAGTGGCACCGAGTCGG
TGCTTTTTTTATTTAAATAGCTAGCACGCGTTGACATTGATTATTGACTAGTTATTAATAGTAATCAATT
ACGGGGTCATTAGTTCATAGCCCATATATGGAGTTCCGCGTTACATAACTTACGGTAAATGGCCCGCCTG
GCTGACCGCCCAACGACCCCCGCCCATTGACGTCAATAATGACGTATGTTCCCATAGTAACGCCAATAGG
GACTTTCCATTGACGTCAATGGGTGGAGTATTTACGGTAAACTGCCCACTTGGCAGTACATCAAGTGTAT
CATATGCCAAGTACGCCCCCTATTGACGTCAATGACGGTAAATGGCCCGCCTGGCATTATGCCCAGTACA
TGACCTTATGGGACTTTCCTACTTGGCAGTACATCTACGTATTAGTCATCGCTATTACCATGGTGATGCG
GTTTTGGCAGTACATCAATGGGCGTGGATAGCGGTTTGACTCACGGGGATTTCCAAGTCTCCACCCCATT
GACGTCAATGGGAGTTTGTTTTGGCACCAAAATCAACGGGACTTTCCAAAATGTCGTAACAACTCCGCCC
CATTGACGCAAATGGGCGGTAGGCGTGTACGGTGGGAGGTCTATATAAGCAGAGCTCGTTTAGTGAACCG
TCAGAACCGGTCGACTAGAGGATCCATGGCCCCAAAGAAGAAGCGGAAGGTCGGTATCCACGGAGTCCCA
GCAGCCGACAAGAAGTACTCCATTGGGCTCGCTATCGGCACAAACAGCGTCGGCTGGGCCGTCATTACGG
ACGAGTACAAGGTGCCGAGCAAAAAATTCAAAGTTCTGGGCAATACCGATCGCCACAGCATAAAGAAGAA
CCTCATTGGCGCCCTCCTGTTCGACTCCGGGGAAACGGCCGAAGCCACGCGGCTCAAAAGAACAGCACGG
CGCAGATATACCCGCAGAAAGAATCGGATCTGCTACCTGCAGGAGATCTTTAGTAATGAGATGGCTAAGG
TGGATGACTCTTTCTTCCATAGGCTGGAGGAGTCCTTTTTGGTGGAGGAGGATAAAAAGCACGAGCGCCA
CCCAATCTTTGGCAATATCGTGGACGAGGTGGCGTACCATGAAAAGTACCCAACCATATATCATCTGAGG
AAGAAGCTTGTAGACAGTACTGATAAGGCTGACTTGCGGTTGATCTATCTCGCGCTGGCGCATATGATCA
AATTTCGGGGACACTTCCTCATCGAGGGGGACCTGAACCCAGACAACAGCGATGTCGACAAACTCTTTAT
CCAACTGGTTCAGACTTACAATCAGCTTTTCGAAGAGAACCCGATCAACGCATCCGGAGTTGACGCCAAA
GCAATCCTGAGCGCTAGGCTGTCCAAATCCCGGCGGCTCGAAAACCTCATCGCACAGCTCCCTGGGGAGA
AGAAGAACGGCCTGTTTGGTAATCTTATCGCCCTGTCACTCGGGCTGACCCCCAACTTTAAATCTAACTT
CGACCTGGCCGAAGATGCCAAGCTTCAACTGAGCAAAGACACCTACGATGATGATCTCGACAATCTGCTG
GCCCAGATCGGCGACCAGTACGCAGACCTTTTTTTGGCGGCAAAGAACCTGTCAGACGCCATTCTGCTGA
GTGATATTCTGCGAGTGAACACGGAGATCACCAAAGCTCCGCTGAGCGCTAGTATGATCAAGCGCTATGA
TGAGCACCACCAAGACTTGACTTTGCTGAAGGCCCTTGTCAGACAGCAACTGCCTGAGAAGTACAAGGAA
ATTTTCTTCGATCAGTCTAAAAATGGCTACGCCGGATACATTGACGGCGGAGCAAGCCAGGAGGAATTTT
ACAAATTTATTAAGCCCATCTTGGAAAAAATGGACGGCACCGAGGAGCTGCTGGTAAAGCTTAACAGAGA
AGATCTGTTGCGCAAACAGCGCACTTTCGACAATGGAAGCATCCCCCACCAGATTCACCTGGGCGAACTG
CACGCTATCCTCAGGCGGCAAGAGGATTTCTACCCCTTTTTGAAAGATAACAGGGAAAAGATTGAGAAAA
TCCTCACATTTCGGATACCCTACTATGTAGGCCCCCTCGCCCGGGGAAATTCCAGATTCGCGTGGATGAC
TCGCAAATCAGAAGAGACCATCACTCCCTGGAACTTCGAGGAAGTCGTGGATAAGGGGGCCTCTGCCCAG
TCCTTCATCGAAAGGATGACTAACTTTGATAAAAATCTGCCTAACGAAAAGGTGCTTCCTAAACACTCTC
TGCTGTACGAGTACTTCACAGTTTATAACGAGCTCACCAAGGTCAAATACGTCACAGAAGGGATGAGAAA
GCCAGCATTCCTGTCTGGAGAGCAGAAGAAAGCTATCGTGGACCTCCTCTTCAAGACGAACCGGAAAGTT
ACCGTGAAACAGCTCAAAGAAGACTATTTCAAAAAGATTGAATGTTTCGACTCTGTTGAAATCAGCGGAG
TGGAGGATCGCTTCAACGCATCCCTGGGAACGTATCACGATCTCCTGAAAATCATTAAAGACAAGGACTT
CCTGGACAATGAGGAGAACGAGGACATTCTTGAGGACATTGTCCTCACCCTTACGTTGTTTGAAGATAGG
GAGATGATTGAAGAACGCTTGAAAACTTACGCTCATCTCTTCGACGACAAAGTCATGAAACAGCTCAAGA
GGCGCCGATATACAGGATGGGGGCGGCTGTCAAGAAAACTGATCAATGGGATCCGAGACAAGCAGAGTGG
AAAGACAATCCTGGATTTTCTTAAGTCCGATGGATTTGCCAACCGGAACTTCATGCAGTTGATCCATGAT
GACTCTCTCACCTTTAAGGAGGACATCCAGAAAGCACAAGTTTCTGGCCAGGGGGACAGTCTTCACGAGC
ACATCGCTAATCTTGCAGGTAAGGGCACTGAGCAGAAGGGAAGAAGCTCCGGGGGCTCTTTGTAGGGTGC
GGCCGCAGTGCATCAAGGCGATCACATCAGTGAAAAAAAGCCAGACAGGCGGTTAAACCAACGCAGATTA
AACAGCAGGATGCAAAAATTCGCAGGTGGTCAGATGGCGGCCGCTCTAGACTCGATGAGTTTGGACAAAC
CACAACTAGAATGCAGTGAAAAAAATGCTTTATTTGTGAAATTTGTGATGCTATTGCTTTATTTGTAACC
ATTATAAGCTGCAATAAACAAGTTCTCGAGTTAAGGGCGAATTCCCGATAAGGATCTTCCTAGAGCATGG
CTACGTAGATAAGTAGCATGGCGGGTTAATCATTAACTACAAGGAACCCCTAGTGATGGAGTTGGCCACT
CCCTCTCTGCGCGCTCGCTCGCTCACTGAGGCCGGGCGACCAAAGGTCGCCCGACGCCCGGGCTTTGCCC
GGGCGGCCTCAGTGAGCGAGCGAGCGCGCAGCCTTAATTAACCTAATTCACTGGCCGTCGTTTTACAACG
TCGTGACTGGGAAAACCCTGGCGTTACCCAACTTAATCGCCTTGCAGCACATCCCCCTTTCGCCAGCTGG
CGTAATAGCGAAGAGGCCCGCACCGATCGCCCTTCCCAACAGTTGCGCAGCCTGAATGGCGAATGGG
[124 nt withheld, positions 5108-5231]
C
[91 nt withheld, positions 5233-5323]
A
[49 nt withheld, positions 5325-5373]
CCTTTGACGTTGGAGTCCACGTTCTTT
[37 nt withheld, positions 5401-5437]
ACCCTATCTCGGTCTATTCTTTTGATTTATAAGGGATTTTGCCGATTTCGGCCTATTGGTTAAAAAATGA
GCTGATTTAACAAAAATTTAACGCGAATTTTAACAAAATATTAACGCTTACAATTTAGGTGGCACTTTTC
GGGGAAATGTGCGCGGAACCCCTATTTGTTTATTTTTCTAAATACATTCAAATATGTATCCGCTCATGAG
ACAATAACCCTGATAAATGCTTCAATAATATTGAAAAAGGAAGAGTATGAGTATTCAACATTTCCGTGTC
GCCCTTATTCCCTTTTTTGCGGCATTTTGCCTTCCTGTTTTTGCTCACCCAGAAACGCTGGTGAAAGTAA
AAGATGCTGAAGATCAGTTGGGTGCACGAGTGGGTTACATCGAACTGGATCTCAACAGCGGTAAGATCCT
TGAGAGTTTTCGCCCCGAAGAACGTTTTCCAATGATGAGCACTTTTAAAGTTCTGCTATGTGGCGCGGTA
TTATCCCGTATTGACGCCGGGCAAGAGCAACTCGGTCGCCGCATACACTATTCTCAGAATGACTTGGTTG
AGTACTCACCAGTCACAGAAAAGCATCTTACGGATGGCATGACAGTAAGAGAATTATGCAGTGCTGCCAT
AACCATGAGTGATAACACTGCGGCCAACTTACTTCTGACAACGATCGGAGGACCGAAGGAGCTAACCGCT
TTTTTGCACAACATGGGGGATCATGTAACTCGCCTTGATCGTTGGGAACCGGAGCTGAATGAAGCCATAC
CAAACGACGAGCGTGACACCACGATGCCTGTAGCAATGGCAACAACGTTGCGCAAACTATTAACTGGCGA
ACTACTTACTCTAGCTTCCCGGCAACAATTAATAGACTGGATGGAGGCGGATAAAGTTGCAGGACCACTT
CTGCGCTCGGCCCTTCCGGCTGGCTGGTTTATTGCTGATAAATCTGGAGCCGGTGAGCGTGGGTCTCGCG
GTATCATTGCAGCACTGGGGCCAGATGGTAAGCCCTCCCGTATCGTAGTTATCTACACGACGGGGAGTCA
GGCAACTATGGATGAACGAAATAGACAGATCGCTGAGATAGGTGCCTCACTGATTAAGCATTGGTAACTG
TCAGACCAAGTTTACTCATATATACTTTAGATTGATTTAAAACTTCATTTTTAATTTAAAAGGATCTAGG
TGAAGATCCTTTTTGATAATCTCATGACCAAAATCCCTTAACGTGAGTTTTCGTTCCACTGAGCGTCAGA
CCCCGTAGAAAAGATCAAAGGATCTTCTTGAGATCCTTTTTTTCTGCGCGTAATCTGCTGCTTGCAAACA
AAAAAACCACCGCTACCAGCGGTGGTTTGTTTGCCGGATCAAGAGCTACCAACTCTTTTTCCGAAGGTAA
CTGGCTTCAGCAGAGCGCAGATACCAAATACTGTTCTTCTAGTGTAGCCGTAGTTAGGCCACCACTTCAA
GAACTCTGTAGCACCGCCTACATACCTCGCTCTGCTAATCCTGTTACCAGTGGCTGCTGCCAGTGGCGAT
AAGTCGTGTCTTACCGGGTTGGACTCAAGACGATAGTTACCGGATAAGGCGCAGCGGTCGGGCTGAACGG
GGGGTTCGTGCACACAGCCCAGCTTGGAGCGAACGACCTACACCGAACTGAGATACCTACAGCGTGAGCT
ATGAGAAAGCGCCACGCTTCCCGAAGGGAGAAAGGCGGACAGGTATCCGGTAAGCGGCAGGGTCGGAACA
GGAGAGCGCACGAGGGAGCTTCCAGGGGGAAACGCCTGGTATCTTTATAGTCCTGTCGGGTTTCGCCACC
TCTGACTTGAGCGTCGATTTTTGTGATGCTCGTCAGGGGGGCGGAGCCTATGGAAAAACGCCAGCAACGC
GGCCTTTTTACGGTTCCTGGCCTTTTGCTGGCCTTTTGCTCACATGTTCTTTCCTGCGTTATCCCCTGAT
TCTGTGGATAACCGTATTACCGCCTTTGAGTGAGCTGATACCGCTCGCCGCAGCCGAACGACCGAGCGCA
GCGAGTCAGTGAGCGAGGAAGCGGAAG
Features (pLannotate 1.2.2; 21 found; start..end, strand, type, name):
      2..94      +  CDS            lacI (fragment): lac repressor; lacI; The lac repressor binds to the lac operator to inhibit transcription in E. coli. This inhibition can be relieved by adding lactose or isopropyl-β-D-thiogalactopyranoside (IPTG).
    107..128     +  protein_bind   CAP binding site: CAP binding activates transcription in the presence of cAMP. E. coli catabolite activator protein
    143..173     +  promoter       lac promoter: promoter for the E. coli lac operon
    181..197     +  protein_bind   lac operator: The lac repressor binds to the lac operator to inhibit transcription in E. coli. This inhibition can be relieved by adding lactose or isopropyl-β-D-thiogalactopyranoside (IPTG). lac repressor encoded by lacI
    258..388     -  repeat_region  AAV2 ITR (fragment): inverted terminal repeat of adeno-associated virus serotype 2 inverted
    480..720     +  promoter       U6 promoter: RNA polymerase III promoter for human U6 snRNA
    750..825     +  misc_RNA       gRNA scaffold: guide RNA scaffold for the Streptococcus pyogenes CRISPR/Cas9 system
    839..1079    +  promoter       U6 promoter: RNA polymerase III promoter for human U6 snRNA
   1109..1184    +  misc_RNA       gRNA scaffold: guide RNA scaffold for the Streptococcus pyogenes CRISPR/Cas9 system
   1198..1438    +  promoter       U6 promoter: RNA polymerase III promoter for human U6 snRNA
   1468..1543    +  misc_RNA       gRNA scaffold: guide RNA scaffold for the Streptococcus pyogenes CRISPR/Cas9 system
   1573..1952    +  enhancer       CMV enhancer: human cytomegalovirus immediate early enhancer
   1953..2156    +  promoter       CMV promoter: human cytomegalovirus (CMV) immediate early promoter
   2247..4431    +  CDS            Cas9m4 (fragment): catalytically dead mutant of the Cas9 endonuclease from the Streptococcus pyogenes Type II CRISPR/Cas system RNA-guided DNA-binding protein that lacks endonuclease activity due to the mutations D10A, D839A, H840A, and N863A (Mali et al., 2013)
   4633..4714    -  polyA_signal   SV40 poly(A) signal: SV40 polyadenylation signal
   4802..4932    +  repeat_region  AAV2 ITR (fragment): inverted terminal repeat of adeno-associated virus serotype 2 inverted
   4946..5103    +  CDS            lacZα (fragment): LacZα fragment of β-galactosidase; lacZ fragment
   5108..5536    +  rep_origin     f1 ori (sequence partly withheld): f1 bacteriophage origin of replication; arrow indicates direction of (+) strand synthesis
   5589..5693    +  promoter       AmpR promoter: bla
   5694..6554    +  CDS            AmpR: β-lactamase; bla; confers resistance to ampicillin, carbenicillin, and related antibiotics
   6725..7313    +  rep_origin     ori: high-copy-number ColE1/pMB1/pBR322/pUC origin of replication
