[The description below was written by a language model from this plasmid's Addgene catalogue record and pLannotate feature annotations shown in this document.]
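Description:
pAAV-3xsgMyo7b-CMV-5'dCas9-SDS-BD10-SV40pA is an AAV transfer plasmid built on the pAAV2.1 backbone. It carries the 5' half of a split dCas9-VPR transactivator together with guide RNAs against the murine Myo7b locus. In bacteria it is maintained by a high-copy ColE1/pUC-type origin and selected through the β-lactamase (AmpR) gene. The backbone also carries an f1 origin and remnants of the lac region (lacI and lacZα fragments, lac promoter and operator). Two AAV2 inverted terminal repeats, both annotated as partial, flank the payload and define the segment that is packaged into recombinant AAV particles.

Between the ITRs sit three tandem cassettes, each a human U6 RNA polymerase III promoter driving a Streptococcus pyogenes gRNA scaffold, which express the three Myo7b-targeting guides. Downstream, the CMV enhancer and promoter drive an N-terminal fragment of catalytically dead Cas9, annotated as a partial Cas9m4 coding sequence. According to the construct name and insert description, this fragment is followed by a splice donor site (SDS) and a binding domain (BD10). These two elements are not annotated in the feature table but presumably occupy the gap before the SV40 polyadenylation signal.

The plasmid is one half of the REVeRT dual-AAV system, which uses mRNA trans-splicing. The pre-mRNA from this vector is intended to pair, through its binding domain, with a transcript from a partner vector carrying the 3' portion of dCas9-VPR, and splicing then joins them into a full-length coding mRNA. This gets around the limited packaging capacity of AAV. The partner vector is not described in this record. The stated use is transcriptional activation of endogenous mouse Myo7b.
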