Addgene plasmid #216322: pAAV-3xsgMyo7b-CMV-5’dCas9-SDS-BD10-SV40pA
Purpose: Transactivation of murine Myo7b gene via split dCas9-VPR (REVeRT system).
Depositing lab: Elvir Becirovic. Depositing organization: Zurich University Hospital. Publication: mRNA trans-splicing dual AAV vectors for (epi)genome editing and gene therapy. Riedmayr LM, Hinrichsmeyer KS, Thalhammer SB, Mittas DM, Karguth N, Otify DY, Bohm S, Weber VJ, Bartoschek MD, Splith V, Brummer M, Ferreira R, Boon N, Wogenstein GM, Grimm C, Wijnholds J, Mehlfeld V, Michalakis S, Fenske S, Biel M, Becirovic E. Nat Commun. 2023 Oct 18;14(1):6578. doi: 10.1038/s41467-023-42386-0. PubMed 37852949.
Backbone
  Vector backbone: pAAV2.1
  Vector type: AAV
Growth in bacteria
  Bacterial resistance: Ampicillin, 100 μg/mL
  Growth temperature: 30°C
  Growth strain: NEB Stable
  Copy number: High Copy
Gene/Insert
  Gene/Insert name: Split Cas9-VPR + splice donor site + gRNAs targeting the murine Myo7b locus for transactivation
  Species: Synthetic
  Insert size (bp): 2391
  Promoter: CMV
  Cloning method: Restriction Enzyme; 5′ cloning site BshTI (not destroyed); 3′ cloning site XbaI (not destroyed)
  Sequencing primers: 5′ CGCAAATGGGCGGTAGGCGTG; 3′ Gggaattcgcccttaactcgagaac
Terms and licenses: Academic/Nonprofit Terms; Industry Terms: Not Available to Industry
How to cite: pAAV-3xsgMyo7b-CMV-5’dCas9-SDS-BD10-SV40pA was a gift from Elvir Becirovic (Addgene plasmid # 216322 ; http://n2t.net/addgene:216322 ; RRID:Addgene_216322)
